>Addgene plasmid #81746 | pDONR223_BCL6_WT | addgene full sequence | sequence record 168830 | Addgene NGS Result
CTTTCCTGCGTTATCCCCTGATTCTGTGGATAACCGTATTACCGCCTTTGAGTGAGCTGATACCGCTCGC
CGCAGCCGAACGACCGAGCGCAGCGAGTCAGTGAGCGAGGAAGCGGAAGAGCGCCCAATACGCAAACCGC
CTCTCCCCGCGCGTTGGCCGATTCATTAATGCAGCTGGCACGACAGGTTTCCCGACTGGAAAGCGGGCAG
TGAGCGCAACGCAATTAATACGCGTACCGCTAGCCAGGAAGAGTTTGTAGAAACGCAAAAAGGCCATCCG
TCAGGATGGCCTTCTGCTTAGTTTGATGCCTGGCAGTTTATGGCGGGCGTCCTGCCCGCCACCCTCCGGG
CCGTTGCTTCACAACGTTCAAATCCGCTCCCGGCGGATTTGTCCTACTCAGGAGAGCGTTCACCGACAAA
CAACAGATAAAACGAAAGGCCCAGTCTTCCGACTGAGCCTTTCGTTTTATTTGATGCCTGGCAGTTCCCT
ACTCTCGCGTTAACGCTAGCATGGATGTTTTCCCAGTCACGACGTTGTAAAACGACGGCCAGTCTTAAGC
TCGGGCCCCAAATAATGATTTTATTTTGACTGATAGTGACCTGTTCGTTGCAACAAATTGATGAGCAATG
CTTTTTTATAATGCCAACTTTATACAAAAAAGTTGGCACCATGGCCTCGCCGGCT
[372 nt withheld, positions 686-1057]
GCAGAGATGGTTTCTGCCATCAAGCCTCCTCGTGAAGAGTTCCTCAACAGCCGGATGCTGATGCCCCAAG
ACATCATGGCCTATCGGGGTTGTGAGGTGGTGGAGAACAACCTGCCACTGAGGAGCGCCCCTGGGTGTGA
GAGCAGAGCCTTTGCCCCCAGCCTGTACAGTGGCCTGTCCACACCGCCAGCCTCTTATTCCATGTACAGC
CACCTCCCTGTCAGCAGCCTCCTCTTCTCCGATGAGGAGTTTCGGGATGTCCGGATGCCTGTGGCCAACC
CCTTCCCCAAGGAGCGGGCACTCCCATGTGATAGTGCCAGGCCAGTCCCTGGTGAGTACAGCCGGCCGAC
TTTGGAGGTGTCCCCCAATGTGTGCCACAGCAATATCTATTCACCCAAGGAAACAATCCCAGAAGAGGCA
CGAAGTGATATGCACTACAGTGTGGCTGAGGGCCTCAAACCTGCTGCCCCCTCAGCCCGAAATGCCCCCT
ACTTCCCTTGTGACAAGGCCAGCAAAGAAGAAGAGAGACCCTCCTCGGAAGATGAGATTGCCCTGCATTT
CGAGCCCCCCAATGCACCCCTGAACCGGAAGGGTCTGGTTAGTCCACAGAGCCCCCAGAAATCTGACTGC
CAGCCCAACTCGCCCACAGAGTCCTGCAGCAGTAAGAATGCCTGCATCCTCCAGGCTTCTGGCTCCCCTC
CAGCCAAGAGCCCCACTGACCCCAAAGCCTGCAACTGGAAGAAATACAAGTTCATCGTGCTCAACAGCCT
CAATCAGAATGCCAAACCAGAGGGGCCTGAGCAGGCTGAGCTGGGCCGCCTTTCCCCACGAGCCTACACG
GCCCCACCTGCCTGCCAGCCACCCATGGAGCCTGAGAACCTTGACCTCCAGTCCCCAACCAAGCTGAGTG
CCAGCGGGGAGGACTCCACCATCCCACAAGCCAGCCGGCTCAATAACATCGTTAACAGGTCCATGACGGG
CTCTCCCCGCAGCAGCAGCGAGAGCCACTCACCACTCTACATGCACCCCCCGAAGTGCACGTCCTGCGGC
TCTCAGTCCCCACAGCATGCAGAGATGTGCCTCCACACCGCTGGCCCCACGTTCCCTGAGGAGATGGGAG
AGACCCAGTCTGAGTACTCAGATTCTAGCTGTGAGAACGGGGCCTTCTTCTGCAATGAGTGTGACTGCCG
CTTCTCTGAGGAGGCCTCACTCAAGAGGCACACGCTGCAGACCCACAGTGACAAACCCTACAAGTGTGAC
CGCTGCCAGGCCTCCTTCCGCTACAAGGGCAACCTCGCCAGCCACAAGACCGTCCATACCGGTGAGAAAC
CCTATCGTTGCAACATCTGTGGGGCCCAGTTCAACCGGCCAGCCAACCTGAAAACCCACACTCGAATTCA
CTCTGGAGAGAAGCCCTACAAATGCGAAACCTGCGGAGCCAGATTTGTACAGGTGGCCCACCTCCGTGCC
CATGTGCTTATCCACACTGGTGAGAAGCCCTATCCCTGTGAAATCTGTGGCACCCGTTTCCGGCACCTTC
AGACTCTGAAGAGCCACCTGCGAATCCACACAGGAGAGAAACCTTACCATTGTGAGAAGTGTAACCTGCA
TTTCCGTCACAAAAGCCAGCTGCGACTTCACTTGCGCCAGAAGCATGGCGCCATCACCAACACCAAGGTG
CAATACCGCGTGTCAGCCACTGACCTGCCTCCGGAGCTCCCCAAAGCCTGCTTGCCAACTTTCTTGTACA
AAGTTGGCATTATAAGAAAGCATTGCTTATCAATTTGTTGCAACGAACAGGTCACTATCAGTCAAAATAA
AATCATTATTTGCCATCCAGCTGATATCCCCTATAGTGAGTCGTATTACATGGTCATAGCTGTTTCCTGG
CAGCTCTGGCCCGTGTCTCAAAATCTCTGATGTTACATTGCACAAGATAAAAATATATCATCATGCCTCC
TCTAGACCAGCCAGGACAGAAATGCCTCGACTTCGCTGCTACCCAAGGTTGCCGGGTGACGCACACCGTG
GAAACGGATGAAGGCACGAACCCAGTGGACATAAGCCTGTTCGGTTCGTAAGCTGTAATGCAAGTAGCGT
ATGCGCTCACGCAACTGGTCCAGAACCTTGACCGAACGCAGCGGTGGTAACGGCGCAGTGGCGGTTTTCA
TGGCTTGTTATGACTGTTTTTTTGGGGTACAGTCTATGCCTCGGGCATCCAAGCAGCAAGCGCGTTACGC
CGTGGGTCGATGTTTGATGTTATGGAGCAGCAACGATGTTACGCAGCAGGGCAGTCGCCCTAAAACAAAG
TTAAACATTATGAGGGAAGCGGTGATCGCCGAAGTATCGACTCAACTATCAGAGGTAGTTGGCGTCATCG
AGCGCCATCTCGAACCGACGTTGCTGGCCGTACATTTGTACGGCTCCGCAGTGGATGGCGGCCTGAAGCC
ACACAGTGATATTGATTTGCTGGTTACGGTGACCGTAAGGCTTGATGAAACAACGCGGCGAGCTTTGATC
AACGACCTTTTGGAAACTTCGGCTTCCCCTGGAGAGAGCGAGATTCTCCGCGCTGTAGAAGTCACCATTG
TTGTGCACGACGACATCATTCCGTGGCGTTATCCAGCTAAGCGCGAACTGCAATTTGGAGAATGGCAGCG
CAATGACATTCTTGCAGGTATCTTCGAGCCAGCCACGATCGACATTGATCTGGCTATCTTGCTGACAAAA
GCAAGAGAACATAGCGTTGCCTTGGTAGGTCCAGCGGCGGAGGAACTCTTTGATCCGGTTCCTGAACAGG
ATCTATTTGAGGCGCTAAATGAAACCTTAACGCTATGGAACTCGCCGCCCGACTGGGCTGGCGATGAGCG
AAATGTAGTGCTTACGTTGTCCCGCATTTGGTACAGCGCAGTAACCGGCAAAATCGCGCCGAAGGATGTC
GCTGCCGACTGGGCAATGGAGCGCCTGCCGGCCCAGTATCAGCCCGTCATACTTGAAGCTAGACAGGCTT
ATCTTGGACAAGAAGAAGATCGCTTGGCCTCGCGCGCAGATCAGTTGGAAGAATTTGTCCACTACGTGAA
AGGCGAGATCACCAAGGTAGTCGGCAAATAACCCTCGAGCCACCCATGACCAAAATCCCTTAACGTGAGT
TACGCGTCGTTCCACTGAGCGTCAGACCCCGTAGAAAAGATCAAAGGATCTTCTTGAGATCCTTTTTTTC
TGCGCGTAATCTGCTGCTTGCAAACAAAAAAACCACCGCTACCAGCGGTGGTTTGTTTGCCGGATCAAGA
GCTACCAACTCTTTTTCCGAAGGTAACTGGCTTCAGCAGAGCGCAGATACCAAATACTGTTCTTCTAGTG
TAGCCGTAGTTAGGCCACCACTTCAAGAACTCTGTAGCACCGCCTACATACCTCGCTCTGCTAATCCTGT
TACCAGTGGCTGCTGCCAGTGGCGATAAGTCGTGTCTTACCGGGTTGGACTCAAGACGATAGTTACCGGA
TAAGGCGCAGCGGTCGGGCTGAACGGGGGGTTCGTGCACACAGCCCAGCTTGGAGCGAACGACCTACACC
GAACTGAGATACCTACAGCGTGAGCTATGAGAAAGCGCCACGCTTCCCGAAGGGAGAAAGGCGGACAGGT
ATCCGGTAAGCGGCAGGGTCGGAACAGGAGAGCGCACGAGGGAGCTTCCAGGGGGAAACGCCTGGTATCT
TTATAGTCCTGTCGGGTTTCGCCACCTCTGACTTGAGCGTCGATTTTTGTGATGCTCGTCAGGGGGGCGG
AGCCTATGGAAAAACGCCAGCAACGCGGCCTTTTTACGGTTCCTGGCCTTTTGCTGGCCTTTTGCTCACA
TGTT
Features (pLannotate 1.2.2; 12 found; start..end, strand, type, name):
    121..213     +  CDS            lacI (fragment): lac repressor; lacI; The lac repressor binds to the lac operator to inhibit transcription in E. coli. This inhibition can be relieved by adding lactose or isopropyl-β-D-thiogalactopyranoside (IPTG).
    268..295     -  terminator     rrnB T2 terminator: transcription terminator T2 from the E. coli rrnB gene
    427..470     +  terminator     rrnB T1 terminator: Escherichia coli rrnB; transcription terminator T1 from the E. coli rrnB gene
    517..553     -  CDS            lacZα (fragment): LacZα fragment of β-galactosidase; lacZ fragment
    570..665     +  protein_bind   attL3: mutant version of attL; recombination site for the Gateway® LR reaction LR Clonase™
    671..2788    +  CDS            BCL6 (sequence partly withheld): BCL6_HUMAN - Also known as BCL5, LAZ3, ZBTB27, ZNF51. Experimental evidence at protein level: Swiss-Prot protein existence level 1. Transcriptional repressor mainly required for germinal center (GC) formation and antibody affinity maturation which has different mechanisms of action specific to the lineage and biological functions. Forms complexes with different corepressors and histone deacetylases to repress the transcriptional expression of different subsets of target genes. Represses its target genes by binding directly to the DNA sequence 5'-TTCCTAGAA-3' (BCL6-binding site) or indirectly b
   2793..2888    -  protein_bind   attL3: mutant version of attL; recombination site for the Gateway® LR reaction LR Clonase™
   2907..2925    -  promoter       T7 promoter: promoter for bacteriophage T7 RNA polymerase
   3115..3138    +  promoter       Pc promoter (fragment): intI1 (promoter lies within the coding sequence); class 1 integron promoter
   3314..3370    +  CDS            GmR (fragment): gentamycin acetyltransferase; aacC1; confers resistance to gentamycin
   3377..4168    +  CDS            SmR: aminoglycoside adenylyltransferase (Murphy, 1985); aadA; confers resistance to spectinomycin and streptomycin
   4261..4849    +  rep_origin     ori: high-copy-number ColE1/pMB1/pBR322/pUC origin of replication
