[The description below was written by a language model from this plasmid's Addgene catalogue record and pLannotate feature annotations shown in this document.]
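Description:
pDONR223_BCL6_WT is a Gateway entry clone built on the pDONR223 backbone and belongs to the Target Accelerator Plasmid Collection, a resource for systematically testing cancer-associated alleles. It is a bacterial cloning and shuttling vector rather than an expression plasmid. It replicates in E. coli from a high-copy ColE1/pUC-type origin and is selected with spectinomycin through the aadA (SmR) aminoglycoside adenylyltransferase gene. Upstream of that gene lie fragments of a class 1 integron Pc promoter and a gentamicin resistance gene, remnants of the marker cassette. rrnB T1 and T2 terminators sit upstream of the cloning region and insulate the insert from read-through transcription.

The payload is the human BCL6 open reading frame (about 2.1 kb), which encodes a zinc-finger transcriptional repressor required for germinal center formation. The ORF is flanked on both sides by attL-type Gateway recombination sites. The automated annotation labels both as attL3, but they function as the paired sites for an LR Clonase reaction that moves the ORF into any compatible destination vector. The record lists no promoter for the insert; a T7 promoter lies just beyond the downstream att site and points back toward the insert in antisense orientation. The clone is in the "open" configuration, with no stop codon directly after the coding sequence, so C-terminal tags can be fused in frame after transfer.

The record is inconsistent about the allele: the plasmid name indicates wild type, whereas the mutation field lists R160C, and the feature table does not resolve which is present. Typical use is as a source clone for generating BCL6 expression constructs for functional studies.
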