Addgene plasmid #81746: pDONR223_BCL6_WT
Purpose: Gateway Donor vector containing BCL6 , part of the Target Accelerator Plasmid Collection.
Depositing lab: Jesse Boehm & William Hahn & David Root. Depositing organization: Broad Institute. Publication: Systematic Functional Interrogation of Rare Cancer Variants Identifies Oncogenic Alleles. Kim E, Ilic N, Shrestha Y, Zou L, Kamburov A, Zhu C, Yang X, Lubonja R, Tran N, Nguyen C, Lawrence MS, Piccioni F, Bagul M, Doench JG, Chouinard CR, Wu X, Hogstrom L, Natoli T, Tamayo P, Horn H, Corsello SM, Lage K, Root DE, Subramanian A, Golub TR, Getz G, Boehm JS, Hahn WC. Cancer Discov. 2016 Jul;6(7):714-26. doi: 10.1158/2159-8290.CD-16-0160. Epub 2016 May 4. PubMed 27147599.
Backbone
  Vector backbone: pDONR223
  Backbone manufacturer: Invitrogen
  Backbone size w/o insert (bp): 2790
  Vector type: Gateway Entry vector
Growth in bacteria
  Bacterial resistance: Spectinomycin, 50 μg/mL
  Growth temperature: 37°C
  Growth strain: DH5alpha
  Copy number: High Copy
Gene/Insert
  Gene/Insert name: BCL6 (alt name: NM_001706.4)
  Species: H. sapiens (human)
  Mutation: R160C
  Entrez Gene: BCL6 (a.k.a. BCL5, BCL6A, LAZ3, ZBTB27, ZNF51)
  Promoter: None
  Cloning method: Gateway Cloning
  Sequencing primers: 5′ M13pUC-fwd; 3′ M13-Rev
Terms and licenses: Academic/Nonprofit Terms; Industry Terms: Not Available to Industry
Depositor comments: Open state: NO stop codon immediately follows insert
How to cite: pDONR223_BCL6_WT was a gift from Jesse Boehm & William Hahn & David Root (Addgene plasmid # 81746 ; http://n2t.net/addgene:81746 ; RRID:Addgene_81746)
