>Addgene plasmid #81746 | pDONR223_BCL6_WT | depositor partial sequence | sequence record 155065 | Insert sequence
ATGGCCTCGCCGGCT
[372 nt withheld, positions 16-387]
GCAGAGATGGTTTCTGCCATCAAGCCTCCTCGTGAAGAGTTCCTCAACAGCCGGATGCTGATGCCCCAAG
ACATCATGGCCTATCGGGGTTGTGAGGTGGTGGAGAACAACCTGCCACTGAGGAGCGCCCCTGGGTGTGA
GAGCAGAGCCTTTGCCCCCAGCCTGTACAGTGGCCTGTCCACACCGCCAGCCTCTTATTCCATGTACAGC
CACCTCCCTGTCAGCAGCCTCCTCTTCTCCGATGAGGAGTTTCGGGATGTCCGGATGCCTGTGGCCAACC
CCTTCCCCAAGGAGCGGGCACTCCCATGTGATAGTGCCAGGCCAGTCCCTGGTGAGTACAGCCGGCCGAC
TTTGGAGGTGTCCCCCAATGTGTGCCACAGCAATATCTATTCACCCAAGGAAACAATCCCAGAAGAGGCA
CGAAGTGATATGCACTACAGTGTGGCTGAGGGCCTCAAACCTGCTGCCCCCTCAGCCCGAAATGCCCCCT
ACTTCCCTTGTGACAAGGCCAGCAAAGAAGAAGAGAGACCCTCCTCGGAAGATGAGATTGCCCTGCATTT
CGAGCCCCCCAATGCACCCCTGAACCGGAAGGGTCTGGTTAGTCCACAGAGCCCCCAGAAATCTGACTGC
CAGCCCAACTCGCCCACAGAGTCCTGCAGCAGTAAGAATGCCTGCATCCTCCAGGCTTCTGGCTCCCCTC
CAGCCAAGAGCCCCACTGACCCCAAAGCCTGCAACTGGAAGAAATACAAGTTCATCGTGCTCAACAGCCT
CAATCAGAATGCCAAACCAGAGGGGCCTGAGCAGGCTGAGCTGGGCCGCCTTTCCCCACGAGCCTACACG
GCCCCACCTGCCTGCCAGCCACCCATGGAGCCTGAGAACCTTGACCTCCAGTCCCCAACCAAGCTGAGTG
CCAGCGGGGAGGACTCCACCATCCCACAAGCCAGCCGGCTCAATAACATCGTTAACAGGTCCATGACGGG
CTCTCCCCGCAGCAGCAGCGAGAGCCACTCACCACTCTACATGCACCCCCCGAAGTGCACGTCCTGCGGC
TCTCAGTCCCCACAGCATGCAGAGATGTGCCTCCACACCGCTGGCCCCACGTTCCCTGAGGAGATGGGAG
AGACCCAGTCTGAGTACTCAGATTCTAGCTGTGAGAACGGGGCCTTCTTCTGCAATGAGTGTGACTGCCG
CTTCTCTGAGGAGGCCTCACTCAAGAGGCACACGCTGCAGACCCACAGTGACAAACCCTACAAGTGTGAC
CGCTGCCAGGCCTCCTTCCGCTACAAGGGCAACCTCGCCAGCCACAAGACCGTCCATACCGGTGAGAAAC
CCTATCGTTGCAACATCTGTGGGGCCCAGTTCAACCGGCCAGCCAACCTGAAAACCCACACTCGAATTCA
CTCTGGAGAGAAGCCCTACAAATGCGAAACCTGCGGAGCCAGATTTGTACAGGTGGCCCACCTCCGTGCC
CATGTGCTTATCCACACTGGTGAGAAGCCCTATCCCTGTGAAATCTGTGGCACCCGTTTCCGGCACCTTC
AGACTCTGAAGAGCCACCTGCGAATCCACACAGGAGAGAAACCTTACCATTGTGAGAAGTGTAACCTGCA
TTTCCGTCACAAAAGCCAGCTGCGACTTCACTTGCGCCAGAAGCATGGCGCCATCACCAACACCAAGGTG
CAATACCGCGTGTCAGCCACTGACCTGCCTCCGGAGCTCCCCAAAGCCTGC
