>Addgene plasmid #81746 | pDONR223_BCL6_WT | addgene partial sequence | sequence record 160339 | M13-F20 5'-TGTAAAACGACGGCCAGT-3'
TTTTATTTTGACTGATAGTGACCTGTTCGTTGCAACAAATTGATGAGCAATGCTTTTTTATAATGCCAAC
TTTATACAAAAAAGTTGGCACCATGGCCTCGCCGGCT
[372 nt withheld, positions 108-479]
GCAGAGATGGTTTCTGCCATCAAGCCTCCTCGTGAAGAGTTCCTCAACAGCCGGATGCTGATGCCCCAAG
ACATCATGGCCTATCGGGGTTGTGAGGTGGTGGAGAACAACCTGCCACTGAGGAGCGCCCCTGGGTGTGA
GAGCAGAGCCTTTGCCCCCAGCCTGTACAGTGGCCTGTCCACACCGCCAGCCTCTTATTCCATGTACAGC
CACCTCCCTGTCAGCAGCCTCCTCTTCTCCGATGAGGAGTTTCGGGATGTCCGGATGCCTGTGGCCAACC
CCTTCCCCAAGGAGCGGGCACTCCCATGTGATAGTGCCAGGCCAGTCCCTGGTGAGTACAGCCGGCCGAC
TTTGGAGGTGTCCCCCAATGTGTGCCACAGCAATATCTATTCACCCAAGGAAACAATCCCAGAAGAGGCA
CGAAGTGATATGCACTACAGTGTGGCTGAGGGCCTCAAACCTGCTGCCCCCTCAGCCCGAAATGCCCCCT
ACTTCCCTTGTGACAAGGCCAGCAAAGAAGAAGAGAGACCCTCCTCGGAAGATGAGATTGCCCTGCATTT
CGAGCCCCCCAATGC
